>Addgene plasmid #240700 | pREC1010lac-Hcl1 | addgene full sequence | sequence record 482508 | Addgene NGS Result
CACATGGCCAGCAGAGGCGTAAACAAGGTTATTCTCGTTGGTAATCTGGGTCAGGACCCGGAAGTACGCT
ACATGCCAAATGGTGGCGCAGTTGCCAACATTACGCTGGCTACTTCCGAATCCTGGCGTGATAAAGCGAC
CGGCGAGATGAAAGAGCAGACTGAATGGCACCGCGTTGTGCTGTTCGGCAAACTGGCAGAAGTGGCCAGC
GAATATCTGCGTAAAGGTTCTCAGGTTTATATCGAAGGTCAGCTGCGTACCCGTAAATGGACCGATCAAT
CCGGTCAGGATCGCTACACCACAGAAGTCGTGGTGAACGTTGGCGGCACCATGCAGATGCTGGGTGGTCG
TCAGGGTGGTGGCGCTCCGGCAGGTGGTAATATCGGTGGTGGTCAGCCGCAGGGCGGTTGGGGTCAGCCT
CAGCAGCCGCAGGGTGGCAATCAGTTCAGCGGCGGCGCGCAGTCTCGCCCGCAGCAGTCCGCTCCGGCAG
CGCCGTCTAACGAGCCGCCGATGGACTTTGATGATGACATTCCGTTCTGATCTAGAGTCGACCTGCAGGC
ATGCAAGCTTGCGGCCGCGTCGTGACTGGGAAAACCCTGGCGACTAGTCTTGGACTCCTGTTGATAGATC
CAGTAATGACCTCAGAACTCCATCTGGATTTGTTCAGAACGCTCGGTTGCCGCCGGGCGTTTTTTATTGG
TGAGAATCCAGGGGTCCCCAATAATTACGATTTAAATTTGTGTCTCAAAATCTCTGATGTTACATTGCAC
AAGATAAAAATATATCATCATGAACAATAAAACTGTCTGCTTACATAAACAGTAATACAAGGGGTGTTAT
GAGCCATATTCAGCGTGAAACGAGCTGTAGCCGTCCGCGTCTGAACAGCAACATGGATGCGGATCTGTAT
GGCTATAAATGGGCGCGTGATAACGTGGGTCAGAGCGGCGCGACCATTTATCGTCTGTATGGCAAACCGG
ATGCGCCGGAACTGTTTCTGAAACATGGCAAAGGCAGCGTGGCGAACGATGTGACCGATGAAATGGTGCG
TCTGAACTGGCTGACCGAATTTATGCCGCTGCCGACCATTAAACATTTTATTCGCACCCCGGATGATGCG
TGGCTGCTGACCACCGCGATTCCGGGCAAAACCGCGTTTCAGGTGCTGGAAGAATATCCGGATAGCGGCG
AAAACATTGTGGATGCGCTGGCCGTGTTTCTGCGTCGTCTGCATAGCATTCCGGTGTGCAACTGCCCGTT
TAACAGCGATCGTGTGTTTCGTCTGGCCCAGGCGCAGAGCCGTATGAACAACGGCCTGGTGGATGCGAGC
GATTTTGATGATGAACGTAACGGCTGGCCGGTGGAACAGGTGTGGAAAGAAATGCATAAACTGCTGCCGT
TTAGCCCGGATAGCGTGGTGACCCACGGCGATTTTAGCCTGGATAACCTGATTTTCGATGAAGGCAAACT
GATTGGCTGCATTGATGTGGGCCGTGTGGGCATTGCGGATCGTTATCAGGATCTGGCCATTCTGTGGAAC
TGCCTGGGCGAATTTAGCCCGAGCCTGCAAAAACGTCTGTTTCAGAAATATGGCATTGATAATCCGGATA
TGAACAAACTGCAATTTCATCTGATGCTGGATGAATTTTTCTAATAATTAATTGGACCGCGGTCCGCGCG
TTGTCCTTTTCCGCTGCATAACCCTGCTTCGGGGTCATTATAGCGATTTTTTCGGTATATCCATCCTTTT
TCGCACGATATACAGGATTTTGCCAAAGGGTTCGTGTAGACTTTCCTTGGTGTATCCAACGGCGTCAGCC
GGGCAGGATAGGTGAAGTAGGCCCACCCGCGAGCGGGTGTTCCTTCTTCACTGTCCCTTATTCGCACCTG
GCGGTGCTCAACGGGAATCCTGCTCTGCGAGGCTGGCCGTAGGCCGGCCTCAGCCTGCCGCCTTGGGCCG
GGTGATGTCGTACTTGCCCGCCGCGAACTCGGTTACCGTCCAGCCCAGCGCGACCAGCTCCGGCAACGCC
TCGCGCACCCGCTGGCGGCGCTTGCGCATGGTCGAACCACTGGCCTCTGACGGCCAGACATAGCCGCACA
AGGTATCTATGGAAGCCTTGCCGGTTTTGCCGGGGTCGATCCAGCCACACAGCCGCTGGTGCAGCAGGCG
GGCGGTTTCGCTGTCCAGCGCCCGCACCTCGTCCATGCTGATGCGCACATGCTGGCCGCCACCCATGACG
GCCTGCGCGATCAAGGGGTTCAGGGCCACGTACAGGCGCCCGTCCGCCTCGTCGCTGGCGTACTCCGACA
GCAGCCGAAACCCCTGCCGCTTGCGGCCATTCTGGGCGATGATGGATACCTTCCAAAGGCGCTCGATGCA
GTCCTGTATGTGCTTGAGCGCCCCACCACTATCGACCTCTGCCCCGATTTCCTTTGCCAGCGCCCGATAG
CTACCTTTGACCACCATGGCATCAGCGGTGACGGCCTCCCACTTGGGTTCCAGGAACAGCCGGAGCTGCC
GTCCGCCTTCGGTCTTGGGTTCCGGGCCAAGCACTAGGCCATTAGGCCCAGCCATGGCCACCAGCCCTTG
CAGGATGCGCAGATCATCAGCGCCCAGCGGCTCCGGGCCGCTGAACTCGATCCGCTTGCCGTCGCCGTAG
TCATACGTCACGTCCAGCTTGCTGCGCTTGCGCTCGCCCCGCTTGAGGGCACGGAACAGGCCGGGGGCCA
GACAGTGCGCCGGGTCGTGCCGGACGTGGCTGAGGCTGTGCTTGTTCTTAGGCTTCACCACGGGGCACCC
CCTTGCTCTTGCGCTGCCTCTCCAGCACGGCGGGCTTGAGCACCCCGCCGTCATGCCGCCTGAACCACCG
ATCAGCGAACGGTGCGCCATAGTTGGCCTTGCTCACACCGAAGCGGACGAAGAACCGGCGCTGGTCGTCG
TCCACACCCCATTCCTCGGCCTCGGCGCTGGTCATGCTCGACAGGTAGGACTGCCAGCGGATGTTATCGA
CCAGTACCGAGCTGCCCCGGCTGGCCTGCTGCTGGTCGCCTGCGCCCATCATGGCCGCGCCCTTGCTGGC
ATGGTGCAGGAACACGATAGAGCACCCGGTATCGGCGGCGATGGCCTCCATGCGACCGATGACCTGGGCC
ATGGGGCCGCTGGCGTTTTCTTCCTCGATGTGGAACCGGCGCAGCGTGTCCAGCACCATCAGGCGGCGGC
CCTCGGCGGCGCGCTTGAGGCCGTCGAACCACTCCGGGGCCATGATGTTGGGCAGGCTGCCGATCAGCGG
CTGGATCAGCAGGCCGTCAGCCACGGCTTGCCGTTCCTCGGCGCTGAGGTGCGCCCCAAGGGCGTGCAGG
CGGTGATGAATGGCGGTGGGCGGGTCTTCGGCGGGCAGGTAGATCACCGGGCCGGTGGGCAGTTCGCCCA
CCTCCAGCAGATCCGGCCCGCCTGCAATCTGTGCGGCCAGTTGCAGGGCCAGCATGGATTTACCGGCACC
ACCGGGCGACACCAGCGCCCCGACCGTACCGGCCACCATGTTGGGCAAAACGTAGTCCAGCGGTGGCGGC
GCTGCTGCGAACGCCTCCAGAATATTGATAGGCTTATGGGTAGCCATTGATTGCCTCCTTTGCAGGCAGT
TGGTGGTTAGGCGCTGGCGGGGTCACTACCCCCGCCCTGCGCCGCTCTGAGTTCTTCCAGGCACTCGCGC
AGCGCCTCGTATTCGTCGTCGGTCAGCCAGAACTTGCGCTGACGCATCCCTTTGGCCTTCATGCGCTCGG
CATATCGCGCTTGGCGTACAGCGTCAGGGCTGGCCAGCAGGTCGCCGGTCTGCTTGTCCTTTTGGTCTTT
CATATCAGTCACCGAGAAACTTGCCGGGGCCGAAAGGCTTGTCTTCGCGGAACAAGGACAAGGTGCAGCC
GTCAAGGTTAAGGCTGGCCATATCAGCGACTGAAAAGCGGCCAGCCTCGGCCTTGTTTGACGTATAACCA
AAGCCACCGGGCAACCAATAGCCCTTGTCACTTTTGATCAGGTAGACCGACCCTGAAGCGCTTTTTTCGT
ATTCCATAAAACCCCCTTCTGTGCGTGAGTACTCATAGTATAACAGGCGTGAGTACCAACGCAAGCACTA
CATGCTGAAATCTGGCCCGCCCCTGTCCATGCCTCGCTGGCGGGGTGCCGGTGCCCGTGCCAGCTAGGCC
CGCGCAAGCTGGACGCTGGGCAGACCCATGACCTTGCTGACGGTGCGCTCGATGTAATCCGCTTCGTGGC
CGGGCTTGCGCTCTGCCAGCGCTGGGCTGGCCTCGGCCATGGCCTTGCCGATTTCCTCGGCACTGCGGCC
CCGGCTGGCCAGCTTCTGCGCGGCGATAAAGTCGCACTTGCTGAGGTCATCACCGAAGCGCTTGACCAGC
CCGGCCATCTCGCTGCGGTACTCGTCCAGCGCCGTGCGCCGGTGGCGGCTAAGCTGCCGCTCGGGCAGTT
CGAGGCTGGCCAGCCTGCGGGCCTTCTCCTGCTGCCGCTGGGCCTGCTCGATCTGCTGGCCAGCCTGCTG
CACCAGCGCCGGGCCAGCGGTGGCGGTCTTGCCCTTGGATTCACGCAGCAGCACCCACGGCTGATAACCG
GCGCGGGTGGTGTGCTTGTCCTTGCGGTTGGTGAAGCCCGCCAAGCGGCCATAGTGGCGGCTGTCGGCGC
TGGCCGGGTCGGCGTCGTACTCGCTGGCCAGCGTCCGGGCAATCTGCCCCCGAAGTTCACCGCCTGCGGC
GTCGGCCACCTTGACCCATGCCTGATAGTTCTTCGGGCTGGTTTCCACTACCAGGGCAGGCTCCCGGCCC
TCGGCTTTCATGTCATCCAGGTCAAACTCGCTGAGGTCGTCCACCAGCACCAGACCATGCCGCTCCTGCT
CGGCGGGCCTGATATACACGTCATTGCCCTGGGCATTCATCCGCTTGAGCCATGGCGTGTTCTGGAGCAC
TTCGGCGGCTGACCATTCCCGGTTCATCATCTGGCCGGTGGTGGCGTCCCTGACGCCGATATCGAAGCGC
TCACAGCCCATGGCCTTGAGCTGTCGGCCTATGGCCTGCAAAGTCCTGTCGTTCTTCATCGGGCCACCAA
GCGATTCCCACACATTATACGAGCCGGAAGCATAAAGTGTAGCTAGATCCGAAGGATGAGCCGGGCTGAA
TGATCGACCGAGACAGGCCCTGCGGGGCTGCACACGCGCCCCCACCCTTCGGGTAGGGGGAAAGGCCGCT
AAAGCGGCTAAAAGCGCTCCAGCGTATTTCTGCGGGGTTTGGTGTGGGGTTTAGCGGGCTTTGCCCGCCT
TTCCCCCTGCCGCGCAGCGGTGGGGCGGTGTGTAGCCTAGCGCAGCGAATAGACCAGCTATCCGGCCTCT
GGCCGGGCATATTGGGCAAGGGCAGCAGCGCCCCACAAGGGCGCTGATAACCGCGCCTAGTGGATTATTC
TTAGATAATCATGGATGGATTTTTCCAACACCCCGCCAGCCCCCGCCCCTGCTGGGTTTGCAGGTTTGGG
GGCGTGACAGTTATTGCAGGGGTTCGTGACAGTTATTGCAGGGGGGCGTGACAGTTATTGCAGGGGTTCG
TGACAGTTAGGGCGCGCCCAGCTGTCTAGGGCGGCGGATTTGTCCTACTCAGGAGAGCGTTCACCGACAA
ACAACAGATAAAACGAAAGGCCCAGTCTTTCGACTGAGCCTTTCGTTTTATTTGATGCCTTTAATTAAAC
GTTCGTAATCAAGCCACTTCCTTTTTGCTCACTGCCCGCTTTCCAGTCGGGAAACCTGTCGTGCCAGCTG
CATTAATGAATCGGCCAACGCGCGGGGAGAGGCGGTTTGCGTATTGGGCGCCAGGGTGGTTTTTCTTTTC
ACCAGTGAGACGGGCAACAGCTGATTGCCCTTCACCGCCTGGCCCTGAGAGAGTTGCAGCAAGCGGTCCA
CGCTGGTTTGCCCCAGCAGGCGAAAATCCTGTTTGATGGTGGTTAACGGCGGGATATAACATGAGCTGTC
TTCGGTATCGTCGTATCCCACTACCGAGATATCCGCACCAACGCGCAGCCCGGACTCGGTAATGGCGCGC
ATTGCGCCCAGCGCCATCTGATCGTTGGCAACCAGCATCGCAGTGGGAACGATGCCCTCATTCAGCATTT
GCATGGTTTGTTGAAAACCGGACATGGCACTCCAGTCGCCTTCCCGTTCCGCTATCGGCTGAATTTGATT
GCGAGTGAGATATTTATGCCAGCCAGCCAGACGCAGACGCGCCGAGACAGAACTTAATGGGCCCGCTAAC
AGCGCGATTTGCTGGTGACCCAATGCGACCAGATGCTCCACGCCCAGTCGCGTACCGTCTTCATGGGAGA
AAATAATACTGTTGATGGGTGTCTGGTCAGAGACATCAAGAAATAACGCCGGAACATTAGTGCAGGCAGC
TTCCACAGCAATGGCATCCTGGTCATCCAGCGGATAGTTAATGATCAGCCCACTGACGCGTTGCGCGAGA
AGATTGTGCACCGCCGCTTTACAGGCTTCGACGCCGCTTCGTTCTACCATCGACACCACCACGCTGGCAC
CCAGTTGATCGGCGCGAGATTTAATCGCCGCGACAATTTGCGACGGCGCGTGCAGGGCCAGACTGGAGGT
GGCAACGCCAATCAGCAACGACTGTTTGCCCGCCAGTTGTTGTGCCACGCGGTTGGGAATGTAATTCAGC
TCCGCCATCGCCGCTTCCACTTTTTCCCGCGTTTTCGCAGAAACGTGGCTGGCCTGGTTCACCACGCGGG
AAACGGTCTGATAAGAGACACCGGCATACTCTGCGACATCGTATAACGTTACTGGTTTCACATTCACCAC
CCTGAATTGACTCTCTTCCGGGCGCTATCATGCCATACCGCGAAAGGTTTTGCGCCATTCGATGGTGTCC
GGGATCTCGACGCTCTCCCTTATGCGACTCCTGCATTAGGAAGCAGCCCAGTAGTAGGTTGAGGCCGTTG
AGCACCGCCGCCGCAAGGAATGGTGCATGCAAGGAGATGGCGCCCAACAGTCCCCCGGCCACGGGGCCTG
CCACCATACCCACGCCGAAACAAGCGCTCATGAGCCCGAAGTGGCGAGCCCGATCTTCCCCATCGGTGAT
GTCGGCGATATAGGCGCCAGCAACCGCATAATGTGAGTTAGCTCACTCATTAGGCACCCCAGGCTTTACA
CTTTATGCTTCCGGCTCGTATGTTGTGTGGAATTGTGAGCGGATAACAATTCCCCTCTAGGATCCGAATT
CGAAGGAGATATACATTTGTCAATGATTCAAAAAGATTATACAGATAGTTTTATTTTAAATGCTTTGAAT
CTACCAACTATTTCAGATTTAGATTCGTTATCTGATGCTTTTGCAATCAGTAAAAGACTTATCTTTTTAT
TAACCAAAAAAACAGAAAACTATTACAAAAGATTTTATATTAAAAAGAGAGATGGTACAAGTAGAGAGAT
ACTTAGTCCCACATATTCTTTAAAATTAATACAACGATGGATTTTGAAAGAAATATTGGAGAAAGTTAGT
TTATCAGAGCAAGCGATGGCATATAAAAAAGGGAAAAATAATGGCATAAAGAAAAATGCAATGCATCATA
GATACAGCCTATATATACTTGAAATGGATATTAAAGATTTTTTCCATTCAATAAAAAGAGAAAGAGTGTT
TTATCTTTTTAAGAACTTGGGCTATAACAATATGGTTTCAAATATCTTAACTAATCTATGTACTTATAAT
GGGTATTTACCTCAAGGGGGAGTTTGCTCGCCTTATATTTCCAATTTAATTTGTTACAGGTTAGATAATC
GGTTGTCAGGATTATGTGGAAAAAGGGATATTCTTTATACAAGATATGCTGACGATTTAACCTTTTCAAG
TGATAATAAACAGACACTTACTAAAGCGATAAATATTATAATTAACATAATTGAGGATGAAGGATTTAAA
GTCAATAAAAATAAGACAAGACTGCTATCTCCAGGTTCACACAAAAAAGTTACTGGAATTACTGTGAATG
ATAGTAAAATAAAGGCAAGTAAGCAATTAAAACGAACTGTTAGAGCAATGATACATCAGGCAATAGTTAC
AGCCGATTATAGCCAGATTGATAGAATTAGAGGGATAGTATCTTATATAAATTCCATTGAAGTTGGATAT
AGGGAAAAAGTTATAACTTACATAAATAGTTTATCAAATAAGGATTACGCATTTTTTGAGGAAATAGTTG
AGCGGTTTAATGACAACAAGATTTTTAAGGAAATACAAGATATGAATTATAAAGGATATGATTACGATGA
CCAGGTTAGTCTGGAGTTAGAAAAAATAGTGAGTGCCAGGCAAGAATATCTCGGAAAAATTGGAAAAGTG
GACTTTTTGTCAGCACATATACAAAGTCAACAAGATGAGTTCAAAACAAATGCTGCTGCAACTAAAGAAA
CTTATGAATAGTACCGTTCATATGAGGCTAGAGCAGGTGATATTATTGACAACATCGTTATCCTTAGATG
CTACTACTTTTGTATAAACGTGCACAATATTTATTTATATGAAAGTAGTGGGAAGTGGTTCGCTTTCCGA
GGTGCTATGTCAGGACTATATTTAATGAAGTAAGAAGTGAAGAGCGAGTGTGAGCCGTTGTAGCTTCAAC
CTGTCCCTTACGAATAGCTCTTCACCCCTTACTTCATCAAAAGGAATAAAGGTAAGGAGGACGGTGTTGT
CAATGATGCCACCTGCATGATCCGCGGCCGCACTCGATCGAAATAATTTTGTTTAACTTTAAGGAGGTTT
GGAATGAACCAAATCGTGAAGTTCACTGACGACTCTGGCCTGGCGGTTCAAGTTACTCCAGACGATGTTC
GCCGTTATATCTGTGAGAACGCTACTGAAAAAGAGGTGGGCCTCTTTCTGCAACTCTGTCAGACTCAACG
TCTGAATCCGTTTGTGAAAGACGCTTACCTGGTGAAATACGGCGGTGCTCCAGCTTCTATGATTACTTCC
TATCAAGTTTTTAACCGTCGCGCGTGTCGTGATGCTAACTATGATGGTATCAAATCTGGTGTGGTTGTTC
TGCGTGACGGTGATGTTGTGCATAAACGTGGTGCTGCGTGCTACAAAAAGGCGGGTGAGGAGCTCATCGG
TGGTTGGGCGGAAGTTCGCTTTAAGGATGGCCGCGAGACTGCGTATGCTGAGGTGGCGCTCGACGACTAT
TCCACCGGCAAATCTAATTGGGCGAAAATGCCGGGTGTTATGATCGAAAAATGCGCGAAGGCTGCTGCTT
GGCGCCTCGCGTTCCCGGACACTTTTCAGGGCATGTACGCTGCGGAGGAAATGGATCAAGCGCAACAGCC
AGAACAGGTGCGCGCTCAGGCGGAGCAACCAGTGGATCTCCAGCCAATCCGCGAACTCTTCAAGCCATAT
TGCGAACACTTCGGCATCACTCCGGCTGAGGGTATGACTGCTGTTTGTGGTGCGGTGGGCGCTGAAGGCA
TGCACTCTATGACCGAGCAGCAAGCTCGCCGTGCTCGCGCTTGGATGGAGGAAGAAATGGCTGCGCCAGC
TGTGGAAGCGGAGTATGAGGTTGTTGACGAGGGCGAGGTGTTTTAAGGATCCAGGAGAATA
Features (pLannotate 1.2.2; 19 found; start..end, strand, type, name):
      4..537     +  CDS            ssb: SSB_ECOLI - Also known as exrB, lexC. Experimental evidence at protein level: Swiss-Prot protein existence level 1. Plays an important role in DNA replication, recombination and repair. Binds to ssDNA and to an array of partner proteins to recruit them to their sites of action during DNA metabolism. Acts as a sliding platform that migrates on DNA via reptation. SSB or its 10 C-terminal amino acids stimulates the ATPase activity of RadD (PubMed:27519413). From Escherichia coli (strain K12).
    541..570     +  misc_feature   MCS (fragment): pUC18/19 multiple cloning site
    578..602     +  CDS            lacZα (fragment): LacZα fragment of β-galactosidase; lacZ fragment
    613..707     +  terminator     lambda t0 terminator: transcription terminator from phage lambda
    839..1651    +  CDS            aphA1: KKA1_ECOLX - Also known as nptI. Protein inferred from homology: Swiss-Prot protein existence level 3. Resistance to kanamycin and structurally-related aminoglycosides, including amikacin. From Escherichia coli.
   1821..1929    +  oriT           oriT: incP origin of transfer
   1940..2791    -  CDS            RSF1010 RepC (fragment): replication protein C of the broad-host-range plasmid RSF1010 (Scholz et al., 1989); repC
   2778..3617    -  CDS            RSF1010 RepA: replication protein A of the broad-host-range plasmid RSF1010 (Scholz et al., 1989); repA
   3609..3683    -  ncRNA          Plasmid R1162: Accession: RF00043 - R1162-like plasmid antisense RNA
   4128..5099    -  CDS            RSF1010 RepB: replication protein B of the broad-host-range plasmid RSF1010 (Scholz et al., 1989); repB
   5123..5151    -  promoter       lac UV5 promoter (fragment): E. coli lac promoter with an "up" mutation
   5206..5600    +  rep_origin     RSF1010 oriV: replication origin of the broad-host-range plasmid RSF1010; requires the RSF1010 RepA/B/C proteins for replication (Scholz et al., 1989)
   5638..5724    -  terminator     rrnB T1 terminator: Escherichia coli rrnB; transcription terminator T1 from the E. coli rrnB gene
   5769..6851    -  CDS            lacI: lac repressor; lacI; The lac repressor binds to the lac operator to inhibit transcription in E. coli. This inhibition can be relieved by adding lactose or isopropyl-β-D-thiogalactopyranoside (IPTG).
   6852..6929    -  promoter       lacI promoter: lacI
   6937..7168    -  CDS            TcR (fragment): tetracycline efflux protein; tet; confers resistance to tetracycline
   7169..7190    +  protein_bind   CAP binding site: CAP binding activates transcription in the presence of cAMP. E. coli catabolite activator protein
   7205..7235    +  promoter       lac promoter: promoter for the E. coli lac operon
   7239..7263    +  protein_bind   lac operator: The lac repressor binds to the lac operator to inhibit transcription in E. coli. This inhibition can be relieved by adding lactose or isopropyl-β-D-thiogalactopyranoside (IPTG). lac repressor encoded by lacI
