[The description below was written by a language model from this plasmid's Addgene catalogue record and pLannotate feature annotations shown in this document.]
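Description:
pREC1010lac-Hcl1 is a 9.65 kb, low-copy bacterial expression plasmid derived from the pORTMAGE-Ec1 backbone and built around the broad-host-range RSF1010 replicon. The feature table shows the RSF1010 oriV together with the repA, repB and repC genes whose products it needs for replication, plus the R1162-like antisense RNA associated with this replicon. An incP oriT is also annotated, which would allow mobilisation by conjugation when transfer functions are supplied in trans. Selection is by kanamycin through the aphA1 (nptI) aminoglycoside phosphotransferase gene. A short tetracycline-resistance fragment is a non-functional remnant.

The payload is a synthetic "recombitron" of about 2.9 kb comprising the Hcl1 retron reverse transcriptase, its Hcl1 ncRNA, the single-stranded DNA annealing protein CspRecT, and the E. coli single-stranded DNA-binding protein (EcSSB). Expression is driven by a lac promoter with its CAP binding site and lac operator. A lacI gene with its own promoter is carried on the plasmid, so transcription is repressed until relieved by IPTG or lactose. A lambda t0 terminator lies downstream of ssb. Automated annotation recognised only ssb among the insert genes. The region between the lac operator and the end of the circular sequence is unannotated and presumably holds the RT, ncRNA and CspRecT, though the table does not confirm their order.

The ncRNA contains a SapI-flanked stuffer, which serves as a placeholder that can be replaced with a user-defined donor sequence. The reverse transcriptase then copies the modified ncRNA into single-stranded editing DNA in vivo, and CspRecT and SSB help incorporate it into the genome. According to the record, the plasmid is intended for retron-mediated recombineering across phylogenetically diverse bacteria.
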