Addgene plasmid #240700: pREC1010lac-Hcl1
Purpose: RSF1010 origin of replication plasmid containing Hcl recombitron with a SapI flanked stuffer in the ncRNA expressed by lac promoter
Depositing lab: Seth Shipman. Depositing organization: J. David Gladstone Institutes. Publication: Genome editing of phylogenetically distinct bacteria using cross-species retron-mediated recombineering. Gonzalez-Delgado A, Bonillo-Lopez L, Johnson MS, Knodlseder N, Ko CC, Lekbach Y, Oh JH, Selvakumar H, Wold MC, Yu Z, Aragon V, Gralnick JA, Guell M, Hatfull GF, Keitz BK, Koskella B, Mutalik VK, van Pijkeren JP, Shipman SL. Nat Biotechnol. 2026 Apr 23. doi: 10.1038/s41587-026-03076-6. PubMed 42026131.
Backbone
  Vector backbone: pORTMAGE-Ec1
  Backbone manufacturer: George Church (Addgene #138474)
  Vector type: Bacterial Expression
Growth in bacteria
  Bacterial resistance: Kanamycin, 50 μg/mL
  Growth temperature: 37°C
  Growth strain: DH5alpha
  Copy number: Low Copy
Gene/Insert
  Gene/Insert name: Hcl1 RT, Hcl1 ncRNA, CspRecT and EcSSB
  Species: Synthetic
  Insert size (bp): 2908
  Mutation: WT
  Cloning method: Gibson Cloning
Terms and licenses: Academic/Nonprofit Terms; Industry Terms: Not Available to Industry
Depositor comments: Please visit https://doi.org/10.1101/2025.06.16.660010 for bioRxiv preprint.
How to cite: pREC1010lac-Hcl1 was a gift from Seth Shipman (Addgene plasmid # 240700 ; http://n2t.net/addgene:240700 ; RRID:Addgene_240700)
